>Addgene plasmid #211018 | pNLF1-N_RBBP4:1-425 | addgene full sequence | sequence record 423370 | Addgene NGS Result
TCAATATTGGCCATTAGCCATATTATTCATTGGTTATATAGCATAAATCAATATTGGCTATTGGCCATTG
CATACGTTGTATCTATATCATAATATGTACATTTATATTGGCTCATGTCCAATATGACCGCCATGTTGGC
ATTGATTATTGACTAGTTATTAATAGTAATCAATTACGGGGTCATTAGTTCATAGCCCATATATGGAGTT
CCGCGTTACATAACTTACGGTAAATGGCCCGCCTGGCTGACCGCCCAACGACCCCCGCCCATTGACGTCA
ATAATGACGTATGTTCCCATAGTAACGCCAATAGGGACTTTCCATTGACGTCAATGGGTGGAGTATTTAC
GGTAAACTGCCCACTTGGCAGTACATCAAGTGTATCATATGCCAAGTCCGCCCCCTATTGACGTCAATGA
CGGTAAATGGCCCGCCTGGCATTATGCCCAGTACATGACCTTACGGGACTTTCCTACTTGGCAGTACATC
TACGTATTAGTCATCGCTATTACCATGGTGATGCGGTTTTGGCAGTACACCAATGGGCGTGGATAGCGGT
TTGACTCACGGGGATTTCCAAGTCTCCACCCCATTGACGTCAATGGGAGTTTGTTTTGGCACCAAAATCA
ACGGGACTTTCCAAAATGTCGTAATAACCCCGCCCCGTTGACGCAAATGGGCGGTAGGCGTGTACGGTGG
GAGGTCTATATAAGCAGAGCTGGTTTAGTGAACCGTCAGATCACTAGAAGCTTTATTGCGGTAGTTTATC
ACAGTTAAATTGCTAACGCAGTCAGTGCTTCTGACACAACAGTCTCGAACTTAAGCTGCAGAAGTTGGTC
GTGAGGCACTGGGCAGGTAAGTATCAAGGTTACAAGACAGGTTTAAGGAGACCAATAGAAACTGGGCTTG
TCGAGACAGAGAAGACTCTTGCGTTTCTGATAGGCACCTATTGGTCTTACTGACATCCACTTTGCCTTTC
TCTCCACAGGTGTCCACTCCCAGTTCAATTACAGCTCTTAAGGCTAGAGTATTAATACGACTCACTATAG
GGCTAGCGCTCACCATGGTCTTCACACTCGAAGATTTCGTTGGGGACTGGCGACAGACAGCCGGCTACAA
CCTGGACCAAGTCCTTGAACAGGGAGGTGTGTCCAGTTTGTTTCAGAATCTCGGGGTGTCCGTAACTCCG
ATCCAAAGGATTGTCCTGAGCGGTGAAAATGGGCTGAAGATCGACATCCATGTCATCATCCCGTATGAAG
GTCTGAGCGGCGACCAAATGGGCCAGATCGAAAAAATTTTTAAGGTGGTGTACCCTGTGGATGATCATCA
CTTTAAGGTGATCCTGCACTATGGCACACTGGTAATCGACGGGGTTACGCCGAACATGATCGACTATTTC
GGACGGCCGTATGAAGGCATCGCCGTGTTCGACGGCAAAAAGATCACTGTAACAGGGACCCTGTGGAACG
GCAACAAAATTATCGACGAGCGCCTGATCAACCCCGACGGCTCCCTGCTGTTCCGAGTAACCATCAACGG
AGTGACCGGCTGGCGGCTGTGCGAACGCATTCTGGCGGGCTCGAGCGGCGCGATCGCTTCCGAATTCATG
GCCGACAAGGAAGCAGCCTTCGACGACGCAGTGGAAGAACGAGTGATCAACGAGGAATACAAAATATGGA
AAAAGAACACCCCTTTTCTTTATGATTTGGTGATGACCCATGCTCTGGAGTGGCCCAGCCTAACTGCCCA
GTGGCTTCCAGATGTAACCAGACCAGAAGGGAAAGATTTCAGCATTCATCGACTTGTCCTGGGGACACAC
ACATCGGATGAACAAAACCATCTTGTTATAGCCAGTGTGCAGCTCCCTAATGATGATGCTCAGTTTGATG
CGTCACACTACGACAGTGAGAAAGGAGAATTTGGAGGTTTTGGTTCAGTTAGTGGAAAAATTGAAATAGA
AATCAAGATCAACCATGAAGGAGAAGTAAACAGGGCCCGTTATATGCCCCAGAACCCTTGTATCATCGCA
ACAAAGACTCCTTCCAGTGATGTTCTTGTCTTTGACTATACAAAACATCCTTCTAAACCAGATCCTTCTG
GAGAGTGCAACCCAGACTTGCGTCTCCGTGGACATCAGAAGGAAGGCTATGGGCTTTCTTGGAACCCAAA
TCTCAGTGGGCACTTACTTAGTGCTTCAGATGACCATACCATCTGCCTGTGGGACATCAGTGCCGTTCCA
AAGGAGGGAAAAGTGGTAGATGCGAAGACCATCTTTACAGGGCATACGGCAGTAGTAGAAGATGTTTCCT
GGCATCTACTCCATGAGTCTCTGTTTGGGTCAGTTGCTGATGATCAGAAACTTATGATTTGGGATACTCG
TTCAAACAATACTTCCAAACCAAGCCACTCAGTTGATGCTCACACTGCTGAAGTGAACTGCCTTTCTTTC
AATCCTTATAGTGAGTTCATTCTTGCCACAGGATCAGCTGACAAGACTGTTGCCTTGTGGGATCTGAGAA
ATCTGAAACTTAAGTTGCATTCCTTTGAGTCACATAAGGATGAAATATTCCAGGTTCAGTGGTCACCTCA
CAATGAGACTATTTTAGCTTCCAGTGGTACTGATCGCAGACTGAATGTCTGGGATTTAAGTAAAATTGGA
GAGGAACAATCCCCAGAAGATGCAGAAGACGGGCCACCAGAGTTGTTGTTTATTCATGGTGGTCATACTG
CCAAGATATCTGATTTCTCCTGGAATCCCAATGAACCTTGGGTGATTTGTTCTGTATCAGAAGACAATAT
CATGCAAGTGTGGCAAATGGCAGAGAACATTTATAATGATGAAGACCCTGAAGGAAGCGTGGATCCAGAA
GGACAAGGGTCCTGAGATATCTAGATTTGGGCCCAATTCCTGCAGGATTTTGCGGCCGCTTGCTGAGTTG
GCTGCTGCCACCGCTGAGCAATAACTAGCATAACCCCTTGGCCGCTTCGAGCAGACATGATAAGATACAT
TGATGAGTTTGGACAAACCACAACTAGAATGCAGTGAAAAAAATGCTTTATTTGTGAAATTTGTGATGCT
ATTGCTTTATTTGTAACCATTATAAGCTGCAATAAACAAGTTAACAACAACAATTGCATTCATTTTATGT
TTCAGGTTCAGGGGGAGATGTGGGAGGTTTTTTTAAGCAAGTAAAACCTCTACAAATGTGGTAAAATCGA
ATTTTAACAAAATATTAACGCTTACAATTTCCTGATGCGGTATTTTCTCCTTACGCATCTGTGCGGTATT
TCACACCGCATACGCGGATCTGCGCAGCACCATGGCCTGAAATAACCTCTGAAAGAGGAACTTGGTTAGG
TACCTTCTGAGGCGGAAAGAACCAGCTGTGGAATGTGTGTCAGTTAGGGTGTGGAAAGTCCCCAGGCTCC
CCAGCAGGCAGAAGTATGCAAAGCATGCATCTCAATTAGTCAGCAACCAGGTGTGGAAAGTCCCCAGGCT
CCCCAGCAGGCAGAAGTATGCAAAGCATGCATCTCAATTAGTCAGCAACCATAGTCCCGCCCCTAACTCC
GCCCATCCCGCCCCTAACTCCGCCCAGTTCCGCCCATTCTCCGCCCCATGGCTGACTAATTTTTTTTATT
TATGCAGAGGCCGAGGCCGCCTCGGCCTCTGAGCTATTCCAGAAGTAGTGAGGAGGCTTTTTTGGAGGCC
TAGGCTTTTGCAAAAAGCTCGATTCTTCTGACACTAGCGCCACCATGAAGAAGCCCGAACTCACCGCTAC
CAGCGTTGAAAAATTTCTCATCGAGAAGTTCGACAGTGTGAGCGACCTGATGCAGTTGTCGGAGGGCGAA
GAGAGCCGAGCCTTCAGCTTCGATGTCGGCGGACGCGGCTATGTACTGCGGGTGAATAGCTGCGCTGATG
GCTTCTACAAAGACCGCTACGTGTACCGCCACTTCGCCAGCGCTGCACTACCCATCCCCGAAGTGTTGGA
CATCGGCGAGTTCAGCGAGAGCCTGACATACTGCATCAGTAGACGCGCCCAAGGCGTTACTCTCCAAGAC
CTCCCCGAAACAGAGCTGCCTGCTGTGTTACAGCCTGTCGCCGAAGCTATGGATGCTATTGCCGCCGCCG
ACCTCAGTCAAACCAGCGGCTTCGGCCCATTCGGGCCCCAAGGCATCGGCCAGTACACAACCTGGCGGGA
TTTCATTTGCGCCATTGCTGATCCCCATGTCTACCACTGGCAGACCGTGATGGACGACACCGTGTCCGCC
AGCGTAGCTCAAGCCCTGGACGAACTGATGCTGTGGGCCGAAGACTGTCCCGAGGTGCGCCACCTCGTCC
ATGCCGACTTCGGCAGCAACAACGTCCTGACCGACAACGGCCGCATCACCGCCGTAATCGACTGGTCCGA
AGCTATGTTCGGGGACAGTCAGTACGAGGTGGCCAACATCTTCTTCTGGCGGCCCTGGCTGGCTTGCATG
GAGCAGCAGACTCGCTACTTCGAGCGCCGGCATCCCGAGCTGGCCGGCAGCCCTCGTCTGCGAGCCTACA
TGCTGCGCATCGGCCTGGATCAGCTCTACCAGAGCCTCGTGGACGGCAACTTCGACGATGCTGCCTGGGC
TCAAGGCCGCTGCGATGCCATCGTCCGCAGCGGGGCCGGCACCGTCGGTCGCACACAAATCGCTCGCCGG
AGCGCAGCCGTATGGACCGACGGCTGCGTCGAGGTGCTGGCCGACAGCGGCAACCGCCGGCCCAGTACAC
GACCGCGCGCTAAGGAGGTAGGTCGAGTTTAGACTCTAGCCATCACGATGGCCGCAATAAAATATCTTTA
TTTTCATTACATCTGTGTGTTGGTTTTTTGTGTGAATCGATAGCGATAAGGATCCTCTTTGCGCTTGCGT
TTTCCCTTGTCCAGATAGCCCAGTAGCTGACATTCATCCGGGGTCAGCACCGTTTCTGCGGACTGGCTTT
CTACGTAATGGTTTCTTAGACGTCAGGTGGCACTTTTCGGGGAAATGTGCGCGGAACCCCTATTTGTTTA
TTTTTCTAAATACATTCAAATATGTATCCGCTCATGAGACAATAACCCTGATAAATGCTTCAATAATATT
GAAAAAGGAAGAGTATGAGTATTCAACATTTCCGTGTCGCCCTTATTCCCTTTTTTGCGGCATTTTGCCT
TCCTGTTTTTGCTCACCCAGAAACGCTGGTGAAAGTAAAAGATGCTGAAGATCAGTTGGGTGCACGAGTG
GGTTACATCGAACTGGATCTCAACAGCGGTAAGATCCTTGAGAGTTTTCGCCCCGAAGAACGTTTTCCAA
TGATGAGCACTTTCAAAGTTCTGCTATGTGGCGCGGTATTATCCCGTATTGACGCCGGGCAAGAGCAACT
CGGTCGCCGCATACACTATTCTCAGAATGACTTGGTTGAGTACTCACCAGTCACAGAAAAGCATCTTACG
GATGGCATGACAGTAAGAGAATTATGCAGTGCTGCCATAACCATGAGTGATAACACTGCGGCCAACTTAC
TTCTGACAACTATCGGAGGACCGAAGGAGCTAACCGCTTTTTTGCACAACATGGGGGATCATGTAACTCG
CCTTGATCGTTGGGAACCGGAGCTGAATGAAGCCATACCAAACGACGAGCGTGACACCACGATGCCTGTA
GCAATGGCAACAACGTTGCGCAAACTATTAACTGGCGAACTACTTACTCTAGCTTCCCGGCAACAATTAA
TAGACTGGATGGAGGCGGATAAAGTTGCAGGACCACTTCTGCGCTCGGCCCTTCCGGCTGGCTGGTTTAT
TGCTGATAAATCTGGAGCCGGTGAGCGTGGGTCTCGCGGTATCATTGCAGCACTGGGGCCAGATGGTAAG
CCCTCCCGTATCGTAGTTATCTACACGACGGGGAGTCAGGCAACTATGGATGAACGAAATAGACAGATCG
CTGAGATAGGTGCCTCACTGATTAAGCATTGGTAATTCGAAATGACCGACCAAGCGACGCCCAACCGGTA
TCAGCTCACTCAAAGGCGGTAATACGGTTATCCACAGAATCAGGGGATAACGCAGGAAAGAACATGTGAG
CAAAAGGCCAGCAAAAGGCCAGGAACCGTAAAAAGGCCGCGTTGCTGGCGTTTTTCCATAGGCTCCGCCC
CCCTGACGAGCATCACAAAAATCGACGCTCAAGTCAGAGGTGGCGAAACCCGACAGGACTATAAAGATAC
CAGGCGTTTCCCCCTGGAAGCTCCCTCGTGCGCTCTCCTGTTCCGACCCTGCCGCTTACCGGATACCTGT
CCGCCTTTCTCCCTTCGGGAAGCGTGGCGCTTTCTCATAGCTCACGCTGTAGGTATCTCAGTTCGGTGTA
GGTCGTTCGCTCCAAGCTGGGCTGTGTGCACGAACCCCCCGTTCAGCCCGACCGCTGCGCCTTATCCGGT
AACTATCGTCTTGAGTCCAACCCGGTAAGACACGACTTATCGCCACTGGCAGCAGCCACTGGTAACAGGA
TTAGCAGAGCGAGGTATGTAGGCGGTGCTACAGAGTTCTTGAAGTGGTGGCCTAACTACGGCTACACTAG
AAGGACAGTATTTGGTATCTGCGCTCTGCTGAAGCCAGTTACCTTCGGAAAAAGAGTTGGTAGCTCTTGA
TCCGGCAAACAAACCACCGCTGGTAGCGGTGGTTTTTTTGTTTGCAAGCAGCAGATTACGCGCAGAAAAA
AAGGATTTCAAGAAGATCCTTTGATCTTTTCTACGGGGTCTGACGCTCAGTGGAACGAAAACTCACGTTA
AGGGATTTTGGTCATGAGATTATCAAAAAGGATCTTCACCTAGATCCTTTTATAGTCCGGAAATACAGGA
ACGCACGCTGGATGGCCCTTCGCTGGGATGGTGAAACCATGAAAAATGGCAGCTTCAGTGGATTAAGTGG
GGGTAATGTGGCCTGTACCCTCTGGTTGCATAGGTATTCATACGGTTAAAATTTATCAGGCGCGATTGCG
GCAGTTTTTCGGGTGGTTTGTTGCCATTTTTACCTGTCTGCTGCCGTGATCGCGCTGAACGCGTTTTAGC
GGTGCGTACAATTAAGGGATTATGGTAAATCCACTTACTGTCTGCCCTCGTAGCCATCGAGATAAACCGC
AGTACTCCGGCCACGATGCGTCCGGCGTAGAGGATCGAGATCT
Features (pLannotate 1.2.2; 20 found; start..end, strand, type, name):
    140..517     +  enhancer       CMV enhancer: human cytomegalovirus immediate early enhancer
    519..718     +  promoter       CMV promoter: human cytomegalovirus (CMV) immediate early promoter
    857..989     +  intron         chimeric intron: chimera between introns from human β-globin and immunoglobulin heavy chain genes
   1033..1051    +  promoter       T7 promoter: promoter for bacteriophage T7 RNA polymerase
   1065..1577    +  CDS            Nluc: NanoLuc® luciferase human codon-optimized
   1608..2882    +  CDS            RBBP4: RBBP4_BOVIN - Experimental evidence at protein level: Swiss-Prot protein existence level 1. Core histone-binding subunit that may target chromatin assembly factors, chromatin remodeling factors and histone deacetylases to their histone substrates in a manner that is regulated by nucleosomal DNA. Component of several complexes which regulate chromatin metabolism. These include the chromatin assembly factor 1 (CAF-1) complex, which is required for chromatin assembly following DNA replication and DNA repair; the core histone deacetylase (HDAC) complex, which promotes histone deacetylation and con
   2932..2957    +  CDS            SET1 (fragment): solubility-enhancement tag derived from T7 phage gene 10B
   2965..2981    +  terminator     T7 terminator (fragment): transcription terminator for bacteriophage T7 RNA polymerase
   3001..3122    -  polyA_signal   SV40 poly(A) signal: SV40 polyadenylation signal
   3145..3213    -  CDS            large T antigen (fragment): large T antigen from SV40 (simian virus 40)
   3218..3250    +  rep_origin     M13 ori (fragment): M13 bacteriophage origin of replication; arrow indicates direction of (+) strand synthesis
   3251..3302    -  misc_feature   bom (fragment): basis of mobility region from pBR322
   3367..3724    +  promoter       SV40 promoter: SV40 enhancer and early promoter
   3755..4777    +  CDS            hph: KHYB_ECOLX - Experimental evidence at protein level: Swiss-Prot protein existence level 1. The aminoglycoside phosphotransferases achieve inactivation of their antibiotic substrates by phosphorylation. Only phosphorylates hygromycin and closely related compounds such as demethyl analogs and destomycin. From Escherichia coli.
   4816..4864    +  polyA_signal   poly(A) signal: synthetic polyadenylation signal
   4885..4977    -  CDS            tnpA (fragment): TN5P_ECOLX - Also known as tnp. Experimental evidence at protein level: Swiss-Prot protein existence level 1. Mediates transposition of transposon Tn5 by a 'cut and paste' mechanism. First, the monomeric transposase binds the 19 bp inverted DNA repeats flanking the transposon. Then, dimerization of the DNA- bound transposase creates a synaptic DNA complex. After nicking of the first DNA strand, excision of the transposon proceeds through a series of intermediates. The transposase then mediates the insertion of the transposon at a new site by strand transfer. The activity of the wild- type tran
   5020..5124    +  promoter       AmpR promoter: bla
   5125..5985    +  CDS            AmpR: β-lactamase; bla; confers resistance to ampicillin, carbenicillin, and related antibiotics
   6143..6731    -  rep_origin     ori: high-copy-number ColE1/pMB1/pBR322/pUC origin of replication
   6847..7130    +  misc_feature   cer region: ColE1-derived recombination site that helps to maintain plasmids as monomers
