[The description below was written by a language model from this plasmid's Addgene catalogue record and pLannotate feature annotations shown in this document.]
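Description:
pNLF1-N_RBBP4:1-425 is a 7.2 kb mammalian expression plasmid built on Promega's pNLF1-N backbone, designed to produce full-length, wild-type human RBBP4 (residues M1–S425, also known as RbAp48/NURF55) fused at its N terminus to NanoLuc luciferase. It is propagated in E. coli as a high-copy plasmid through a ColE1/pUC-type origin with ampicillin selection from the β-lactamase gene, and a ColE1 cer site helps keep the plasmid monomeric. For selection in mammalian cells, a separate cassette places the hygromycin phosphotransferase gene (hph) under the SV40 enhancer/early promoter, followed by a synthetic poly(A) signal.

The expression unit consists of the CMV immediate-early enhancer and promoter, a chimeric β-globin/immunoglobulin intron that typically improves transcript processing, and a T7 promoter that could support in vitro transcription. These lie upstream of a human codon-optimized Nluc coding sequence joined through a short linker to the 1,275 bp RBBP4 open reading frame, with an SV40 polyadenylation signal downstream. The insert derives from a Mammalian Gene Collection clone and was introduced by ligation-independent cloning between retained EcoRI and EcoRV sites. The automated annotation matches the insert to the bovine RBBP4 entry, which presumably reflects the high conservation of this protein; the catalogue lists it as human. Several short annotated fragments (SET1, T7 terminator, large T antigen, M13 ori, bom, tnpA) appear to be partial database matches or backbone remnants rather than functional parts.

RBBP4 is a WD40-repeat histone-binding subunit of several chromatin-modifying complexes, and the plasmid was deposited with a study of WD40 protein ligandability. A NanoLuc fusion of this kind suits luminescence-based cellular assays such as NanoBRET, although the record does not name a specific assay.
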