Addgene plasmid #211018: pNLF1-N_RBBP4:1-425
Purpose: Mammalian expression of full-length human RBBP4. N-terminal NanoLuc luciferase tag.
Depositing lab: Cheryl Arrowsmith. Depositing organization: University of Toronto. Publication: A Target Class Ligandability Evaluation of WD40 Repeat-Containing Proteins. Ackloo S, Li F, Szewczyk M, Seitova A, Loppnau P, Zeng H, Xu J, Ahmad S, Arnautova YA, Baghaie AJ, Beldar S, Bolotokova A, Centrella PA, Chau I, Clark MA, Cuozzo JW, Dehghani-Tafti S, Disch JS, Dong A, Dumas A, Feng JA, Ghiabi P, Gibson E, Gilmer J, Goldman B, Green SR, Guie MA, Guilinger JP, Harms N, Herasymenko O, Houliston S, Hutchinson A, Kearnes S, Keefe AD, Kimani SW, Kramer T, Kutera M, Kwak HA, Lento C, Li Y, Liu J, Loup J, Machado RAC, Mulhern CJ, Perveen S, Righetto GL, Riley P, Shrestha S, Sigel EA, Silva M, Sintchak MD, Slakman BL, Taylor RD, Thompson J, Torng W, Underkoffler C, von Rechenberg M, Walsh RT, Watson I, Wilson DJ, Wolf E, Yadav M, Yazdi AK, Zhang J, Zhang Y, Santhakumar V, Edwards AM, Barsyte-Lovejoy D, Schapira M, Brown PJ, Halabelian L, Arrowsmith CH. J Med Chem. 2025 Jan 23;68(2):1092-1112. doi: 10.1021/acs.jmedchem.4c02010. Epub 2024 Nov 4. PubMed 39495097.
Backbone
  Vector backbone: pNLF1-N
  Backbone manufacturer: Promega
  Vector type: Mammalian Expression
  Selectable markers: Hygromycin
Growth in bacteria
  Bacterial resistance: Ampicillin, 100 μg/mL
  Growth temperature: 37°C
  Growth strain: DH5alpha
  Copy number: High Copy
Gene/Insert
  Gene/Insert name: RBBP4:M1-S425
  Species: H. sapiens (human)
  Insert size (bp): 1275
  Mutation: wild type
  Entrez Gene: RBBP4 (a.k.a. NURF55, RBAP48, lin-53)
  Promoter: CMV
  Tag / fusion protein: NanoLuc luciferase (N terminal on insert)
  Cloning method: Ligation Independent Cloning
  Sequencing primers: 5′ gtaaccatcaacggagtgac; 3′ tatcatgtctgctcgaagc
Resource information
  A portion of this plasmid was derived from a plasmid made by: Mammalian Gene Collection (BC075836)
Terms and licenses: Academic/Nonprofit Terms; Industry Terms: Not Available to Industry
Depositor comments: 5' Cloning Site: EcoR1 (not destroyed), 3' Cloning Site: EcoRV (not destroyed). N terminal tag: mvftledfvgdwrqtagynldqvleqggvsslfqnlgvsvtpiqrivlsgenglkidihviipyeglsgdqmgqiekifkvvypvddhhfkvilhygtlvidgvtpnmidyfgrpyegiavfdgkkitvtgtlwngnkiiderlinpdgsllfrvtingvtgwrlcerilagssgaiasef.
How to cite: pNLF1-N_RBBP4:1-425 was a gift from Cheryl Arrowsmith (Addgene plasmid # 211018 ; http://n2t.net/addgene:211018 ; RRID:Addgene_211018)
