>Addgene plasmid #211018 | pNLF1-N_RBBP4:1-425 | depositor partial sequence | sequence record 411516 | Insert sequence
ATGGCCGACAAGGAAGCAGCCTTCGACGACGCAGTGGAAGAACGAGTGATCAACGAGGAATACAAAATAT
GGAAAAAGAACACCCCTTTTCTTTATGATTTGGTGATGACCCATGCTCTGGAGTGGCCCAGCCTAACTGC
CCAGTGGCTTCCAGATGTAACCAGACCAGAAGGGAAAGATTTCAGCATTCATCGACTTGTCCTGGGGACA
CACACATCGGATGAACAAAACCATCTTGTTATAGCCAGTGTGCAGCTCCCTAATGATGATGCTCAGTTTG
ATGCGTCACACTACGACAGTGAGAAAGGAGAATTTGGAGGTTTTGGTTCAGTTAGTGGAAAAATTGAAAT
AGAAATCAAGATCAACCATGAAGGAGAAGTAAACAGGGCCCGTTATATGCCCCAGAACCCTTGTATCATC
GCAACAAAGACTCCTTCCAGTGATGTTCTTGTCTTTGACTATACAAAACATCCTTCTAAACCAGATCCTT
CTGGAGAGTGCAACCCAGACTTGCGTCTCCGTGGACATCAGAAGGAAGGCTATGGGCTTTCTTGGAACCC
AAATCTCAGTGGGCACTTACTTAGTGCTTCAGATGACCATACCATCTGCCTGTGGGACATCAGTGCCGTT
CCAAAGGAGGGAAAAGTGGTAGATGCGAAGACCATCTTTACAGGGCATACGGCAGTAGTAGAAGATGTTT
CCTGGCATCTACTCCATGAGTCTCTGTTTGGGTCAGTTGCTGATGATCAGAAACTTATGATTTGGGATAC
TCGTTCAAACAATACTTCCAAACCAAGCCACTCAGTTGATGCTCACACTGCTGAAGTGAACTGCCTTTCT
TTCAATCCTTATAGTGAGTTCATTCTTGCCACAGGATCAGCTGACAAGACTGTTGCCTTGTGGGATCTGA
GAAATCTGAAACTTAAGTTGCATTCCTTTGAGTCACATAAGGATGAAATATTCCAGGTTCAGTGGTCACC
TCACAATGAGACTATTTTAGCTTCCAGTGGTACTGATCGCAGACTGAATGTCTGGGATTTAAGTAAAATT
GGAGAGGAACAATCCCCAGAAGATGCAGAAGACGGGCCACCAGAGTTGTTGTTTATTCATGGTGGTCATA
CTGCCAAGATATCTGATTTCTCCTGGAATCCCAATGAACCTTGGGTGATTTGTTCTGTATCAGAAGACAA
TATCATGCAAGTGTGGCAAATGGCAGAGAACATTTATAATGATGAAGACCCTGAAGGAAGCGTGGATCCA
GAAGGACAAGGGTCC
